>Addgene plasmid #43761 | IV-CTG | depositor partial sequence | sequence record 59026 | IV-CTG sequence 279 bps
CGTCTCGACTCACCCCAGAGCAGGTCGTGGCGATCGCAAGCCACGACGGAGGAAAGCAAGCCTTGGAAAC
AGTACAGAGGCTGTTGCCTGTGCTGTGCCAAGCGCACGGCCTCACCCCAGAGCAGGTCGTGGCCATTGCC
TCGAATGGAGGGGGCAAACAGGCGTTGGAAACCGTACAACGATTGCTGCCGGTGCTGTGCCAAGCGCACG
GATTAACCCCAGAGCAGGTCGTGGCAATCGCGAGCAATAAGGGCGGAAGACCCGCACTGGAGAGAGACG
