>Addgene plasmid #43761 | IV-CTG | addgene partial sequence | sequence record 62183 | M13-F20 5'-TGTAAAACGACGGCCAGT-3'
CTATAGGGCGAATTGGGCCCTCTAGATGCATGCTCGAGCGGCCGCCAGTGTGATGGATATCTGCAGAATT
CGCCCTTATATAGATGCCGTCCTAGCGCGTCTCGACTCACCCCAGAGCAGGTCGTGGCGATCGCAAGCCA
CGACGGAGGAAAGCAAGCCTTGGAAACAGTACAGAGGCTGTTGCCTGTGCTGTGCCAAGCGCACGGCCTC
ACCCCAGAGCAGGTCGTGGCCATTGCCTCGAATGGAGGGGGCAAACAGGCGTTGGAAACCGTACAACGAT
TGCTGCCGGTGCTGTGCCAAGCGCACGGATTAACCCCAGAGCAGGTCGTGGCAATCGCGAGCAATAAGGG
CGGAAGACCCGCACTGGAGAGAGACGTGGGCACAGGAAAGATACTTAAGGGCGAATTCCAGCACACTGGC
GGCCGTTACTAGTGGATCCGAGCTCGGTACCAAGCTTGATGCATAGCTTGAGTATTCTATAGTGTCACCT
AAATAGCTTGGCGTAATCATGGTCATAGCTGTTTCCTGTGTGAAATTGTTATCCGCTCACAATTCCACAC
AACATACGAGCCGGAAGCATAAAGTGTAAAGCCTGGGGTGCCTAATGAGTGAGCTAACTCACATTAATTG
CGTTGCGCTCACTGCCCGCTTTCCAGTCGGGAAACCTGTCGTGCCAGCTGCATTAATGAATCGGCCAACG
CGCGGGGAGAGGCGGTTTGCGTATTGGGCGCTCTTCCGCTTCCTCGCTCACTGACTCGCTGCGCTCGGTC
GTTCGGCTGCGGCGAGCGGTATCAGCTCACTCAAAGGCGGTAATACGGTTATCCACAGAATCAGGGGATA
ACGCAGGAAAGAACATGTGAGCAAAAGGCCAGCAAAAGGCCAGGAACC
