[The description below was written by a language model from this plasmid's Addgene catalogue record.]
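Description:
IV-CTG is a small bacterial cloning plasmid built on the commercial pCRII-TOPO backbone (about 4 kb without insert), into which a 279 bp synthetic fragment, also called IV-CTG, was introduced by TOPO cloning. It is a high-copy plasmid maintained in E. coli and is listed with both ampicillin and kanamycin resistance, consistent with the dual markers carried by this backbone. The insert can be read from the flanking T7 and M13-reverse primer sites that the record lists for sequencing. No feature table was supplied, so origins of replication and other backbone elements are not itemised here, and no promoter intended to drive expression of the insert is recorded. The vector type is given simply as bacterial cloning, meaning the plasmid serves as a storage and propagation vehicle rather than an expression construct.

The record does not describe what the synthetic insert encodes. The associated publication reports a TALEN genome-editing system for generating human stem cell-based disease models, so the plasmid evidently belongs to that toolkit. The name suggests a module assigned to a fourth position and corresponding to the DNA triplet CTG, which would fit a library of pre-assembled TAL effector repeat blocks used to build custom TALE arrays, and the insert size is broadly compatible with a few such repeats. That interpretation is an inference from the name and the publication context rather than something stated in the catalogue fields. As recorded, the construct is best understood as a component plasmid from which the short synthetic fragment is recovered for downstream assembly, not as a stand-alone nuclease or a vector for use in mammalian cells.
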