Addgene plasmid #43761: IV-CTG
Depositing lab: Chad Cowan & Kiran Musunuru. Depositing organization: Harvard University. Publication: A TALEN Genome-Editing System for Generating Human Stem Cell-Based Disease Models. Ding Q, Lee YK, Schaefer EA, Peters DT, Veres A, Kim K, Kuperwasser N, Motola DL, Meissner TB, Hendriks WT, Trevisan M, Gupta RM, Moisan A, Banks E, Friesen M, Schinzel RT, Xia F, Tang A, Xia Y, Figueroa E, Wann A, Ahfeldt T, Daheron L, Zhang F, Rubin LL, Peng LF, Chung RT, Musunuru K, Cowan CA. Cell Stem Cell. 2012 Dec 12. pii: S1934-5909(12)00645-5. doi: 10.1016/j.stem.2012.11.011. PubMed 23246482.
Backbone
  Vector backbone: pCRII-TOPO
  Backbone manufacturer: Invitrogen
  Backbone size w/o insert (bp): 3973
  Vector type: Bacterial Cloning
Growth in bacteria
  Bacterial resistance: Ampicillin and Kanamycin, 100 & 50 μg/mL
  Growth temperature: 37°C
  Growth strain: Top10
  Copy number: High Copy
Gene/Insert
  Gene/Insert name: IV-CTG
  Species: Synthetic
  Insert size (bp): 279
  Cloning method: TOPO Cloning
  Sequencing primers: 5′ T7; 3′ M13-rev
Terms and licenses: Academic/Nonprofit Terms; Industry Terms: Not Available to Industry
How to cite: IV-CTG was a gift from Chad Cowan & Kiran Musunuru (Addgene plasmid # 43761 ; http://n2t.net/addgene:43761 ; RRID:Addgene_43761)
